>Addgene plasmid #64296 | pJexpress414_OmpA171_H4568 | addgene partial sequence | sequence record 114067 | T7 5'-TAATACGACTCACTATAGGG-3'
TGTTTACTTTTAGGAGATAAAACATATGAAAAAGACCGCAATCGCCATCGCAGTGGCACTGGCTGGTTTC
GCTACCGTAGCGCAGGCCGCGCCGAACGACAACACCTTTTACCTGGGTTTGAAGATGGGTATTTCCCAGT
ACCACGACACTGGTTTCATCAATAATAATGGCCCGACCCACGAGAACCAGCAGGGTATCGGTGCCTTTGC
AGGCATCCAGGTGAACCCGTACGTTGGCCTGGAGCTGGGCGTTGACGTTCTCGGTCGTATGCCGTACAAA
GGCAGCGTTGAAAACGGTGCATACAAGGCTCAGGGCGTTCAACTGACCGCTAAACTGGGTTACCCGATCA
CCGACGACCTGGATATCTATACTCGTCTGGGTGGCATGGTATGGCGTGCAGATACTAAATCCAACGTTTA
TGGTAAAAACCACGATACCGGCGTTTCTCCGGTCTTCGCTGGCGGTGTTGAGTACGCGATCACTCCGGAG
ATCGCTATGCGTCTGGAAACGCAACACACCAACAACATCGGTGACTACCCATACGATGTTCCAGATTACG
CGACTCGTCCGGATAACGGCATGCTGAGCCTGGGTGTTTCCTACCGTTTCGGTTGTTGCCCTGGTTGCTG
TCACCATCACCACCATCACTAAAAGCTTCCCCCTAGCATAACCCCTTGGGGCCTCTAAACGGGTCTTGAG
GGGTTTTTTGCCCCTGAGACGCGTCAATCGAGTTCGTACCTAAGGGCGACACCCCATAATTAGCCCGGGC
GAAAGGCCCAGTCTTTCGACTGAGCCTTTCGTTTTATTTGATGCCTGGCAGTTCCCTACTCTCGCATGGG
GAGTCCCC
