[The description below was written by a language model from this plasmid's Addgene catalogue record.]
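Description:
pJexpress414_OmpA171_H4568 is a bacterial expression plasmid built on the commercial pJexpress414 backbone (about 4 kb without insert). It is maintained as a high-copy plasmid in E. coli under ampicillin selection. The record provides only catalogue fields, with no feature table, so the origin of replication, terminators and any repressor or operator elements on the backbone are not stated here.

The payload is a 642 bp synthetic open reading frame, OmpA_H4568, driven by a T7 promoter, so expression requires a host that supplies T7 RNA polymerase. The insert encodes a variant of the transmembrane beta-barrel domain of the E. coli outer membrane protein OmpA; the "171" in the name presumably refers to that truncated domain, although the record does not define it. This variant comes from a project that computationally redesigned the lipid-facing surface of the barrel. It is described as a hybrid, in which strands 4, 5, 6 and 8 keep the wild-type sequence while the other strands presumably carry the redesigned residues.

The C terminus carries a FlAsH tag, a tetracysteine motif that binds biarsenical fluorescent dyes, followed by a 6xHis tag for metal-affinity purification or detection. The depositor's protein sequence also appears to include an N-terminal signal peptide for export and an internal HA-type epitope, though these are not listed among the catalogued tags.

Hybrids of this kind would allow the contribution of individual strands to expression, membrane insertion and folding of the redesigned protein to be examined, although the record states only the hybrid's composition.
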