Addgene plasmid #64296: pJexpress414_OmpA171_H4568
Purpose: OmpA redesign hybrid with wild-type strands 4568
Depositing lab: Timothy Whitehead. Depositing organization: Michigan State University. Publication: Computational redesign of the lipid-facing surface of the outer membrane protein OmpA. Stapleton JA, Whitehead TA, Nanda V. Proc Natl Acad Sci U S A. 2015 Jul 21. pii: 201501836. 10.1073/pnas.1501836112 PubMed 26199411.
Backbone
  Vector backbone: pJexpress414
  Backbone manufacturer: DNA2.0
  Backbone size w/o insert (bp): 4000
  Vector type: Bacterial Expression, Synthetic Biology
Growth in bacteria
  Bacterial resistance: Ampicillin, 100 μg/mL
  Growth temperature: 37°C
  Growth strain: XL1 Blue
  Copy number: High Copy
Gene/Insert
  Gene/Insert name: OmpA_H4568
  Species: Synthetic
  Insert size (bp): 642
  Promoter: T7
  Tag / fusion protein: FlAsH (C terminal on insert); 6His (C terminal on insert)
  Cloning method: Unknown
  Sequencing primers: 5′ pTF 5′-CTCGAAAATAATAAAGGGAAAATCAG-3′; 3′ pTR 5′-TGGTAGTGTGGGGACTC-3′
Terms and licenses: Academic/Nonprofit Terms; Industry Terms: Not Available to Industry
Depositor comments: Amino acid sequence: mkktaiaiavalagfatvaqaapndntFyLgLkMgIsqyhdtgfinnngpthenqQgIgAfAgIqVnpyVgLeLgVdVlgrmpykgsvengaykaqgVqLtAkLgYpitddLdIyTrLgGmVwradtksnvygknhdtgvsPvFaGgVeYaItpeIaMrLeTqHtnnigdYPYDVPDYAtrpdnGmLsLgVsYrfgCCPGCCHHHHHH
How to cite: pJexpress414_OmpA171_H4568 was a gift from Timothy Whitehead (Addgene plasmid # 64296 ; http://n2t.net/addgene:64296 ; RRID:Addgene_64296)
